Addgene plasmid #24052: HIR Y1162F
Depositing lab: Frederick Stanley. Depositing organization: NYU Grossman School of Medicine. Publication: Insulin receptor tyrosine kinase activity and phosphorylation of tyrosines 1162 and 1163 are required for insulin-increased prolactin gene expression. Jacob KK, Whittaker J, Stanley FM. Mol Cell Endocrinol. 2002 Jan 15. 186(1):7-16. 10.1016/S0303-7207(01)00674-8 PubMed 11850117.
Backbone
  Vector backbone: pRT3
  Backbone size w/o insert (bp): 3000
  Vector type: Mammalian Expression
Growth in bacteria
  Bacterial resistance: Ampicillin, 100 μg/mL
  Growth temperature: 37°C
  Growth strain: DH5alpha
  Copy number: High Copy
Gene/Insert
  Gene/Insert name: Insulin Receptor
  Species: H. sapiens (human)
  Insert size (bp): 4600
  Mutation: Y1162F
  Entrez Gene: INSR (a.k.a. CD220, HHF5)
  Cloning method: Restriction Enzyme; 5′ cloning site SalI (unknown if destroyed); 3′ cloning site SalI (unknown if destroyed)
  Sequencing primers: 5′ CMV-F
Terms and licenses: Academic/Nonprofit Terms; Industry Terms: Not Available to Industry
Depositor comments: The amino acid assignments for the mutations come from an alternate intron that shifts the location of these sites so the K1030R corresponds to other mutations made by others that are K1018R. The clone of the receptor came from William Rutter (Cell 45, 721-732, 1986) who has the same numbering as the Stanley lab. Other researchers do not have the 12 aa alternate intron, and the relevancy of this intron is not fully understood.
How to cite: HIR Y1162F was a gift from Frederick Stanley (Addgene plasmid # 24052 ; http://n2t.net/addgene:24052 ; RRID:Addgene_24052)
