[The description below was written by a language model from this plasmid's Addgene catalogue record.]
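Description:
HIR Y1162F is a mammalian expression plasmid built on the pRT3 backbone (about 3 kb) that carries a roughly 4.6 kb cDNA for the human insulin receptor (INSR, also known as CD220) with a tyrosine-to-phenylalanine substitution at position 1162. The insert was placed into the vector by restriction cloning with SalI sites at both ends; the record does not say whether those sites survive. The plasmid is maintained in E. coli at high copy number under ampicillin selection. The promoter is not explicitly stated, although the listing of a CMV forward primer for sequencing suggests the receptor is read from a CMV promoter. No feature table is provided, and no epitope tags, reporters or mammalian selection markers are recorded.

Replacing tyrosine with phenylalanine removes the hydroxyl group that would be phosphorylated while otherwise preserving the side chain, so this mutant serves to test the contribution of phosphorylation at that one residue to receptor signalling. The associated work examined whether insulin receptor tyrosine kinase activity and phosphorylation of tyrosines 1162 and 1163 are needed for insulin-stimulated prolactin gene expression, and the construct is suited to transfection experiments comparing it with wild-type or other mutant receptors. The depositor cautions that residue numbering follows the original receptor clone, which includes an alternative 12-amino-acid segment that shifts positions relative to the numbering used by some other groups (for example, K1030R here corresponds to K1018R elsewhere). The significance of that extra segment is described as not fully understood, so mutation positions should be cross-checked when comparing with other literature.
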