>Addgene plasmid #24052 | HIR Y1162F | addgene partial sequence | sequence record 29858 | 24052 with hINSR-F (acgcttcttcaaaccctgag)
TGCTCTGTGTACGTGCCGGACGAGTGGGAGGTGTCTCGAGAGAAGATCACCCTCCTTCGANAGCTGGGGC
AGGGCTCCTTCGGCATGGTGTATGAGGGCAATGCCAGGGACATCATCAAGGGTGAGGCAGAGACCCGCGT
GGCGGTGAAGACGGTCAACGAGTCAGCCAGTCTCCGAGAGCGGATTGAGTTCCTCAATGAGGCCTCGGTC
ATGAAGGGCTTCACCTGCCATCACGTGGTGCGCCTCCTGGGAGTGGTGTCCAAGGGCCAGCCCACGCTGG
TGGTGATGGAGCTGATGGCTCACGGAGACCTGAAGAGCTACCTCCGTTCTCTGCGGCCAGAGGCTGAGAA
TAATCCTGGCCGCCCTCCCCCTACCCTTCAAGAGATGATTCAGATGGCGGCAGAGATTGCTGACGGGATG
GCCTACCTGAACGCCAAGAAGTTTGTGCATCGGGACCTGGCAGCGAGAAACTGCATGGTCGCCCATGATT
TTACTGTCAAAATTGGAGACTTTGGAATGACCAGAGATATCTACGAAACGGATTTCTACCGGAAAN
